>Addgene plasmid #199218 | pUt-mNF-BACH1 Cas9-Resistant | addgene full sequence | sequence record 396470 | Addgene NGS Result
CGCGGAAGTTCCTATTCCGAAGTTCCTATTCTTCAAATAGTATAGGAACTTCACGGGCCAGATATACGCG
TTGACATTGATTATTGACTAGTTATTAATAGTAATCAATTACGGGGTCATTAGTTCATAGCCCATATATG
GAGTTCCGCGTTACATAACTTACGGTAAATGGCCCGCCTGGCTGACCGCCCAACGACCCCCGCCCATTGA
CGTCAATAATGACGTATGTTCCCATAGTAACGCCAATAGGGACTTTCCATTGACGTCAATGGGTGGAGTA
TTTACGGTAAACTGCCCACTTGGCAGTACATCAAGTGTATCATATGCCAAGTACGCCCCCTATTGACGTC
AATGACGGTAAATGGCCCGCCTGGCATTATGCCCAGTACATGACCTTATGGGACTTTCCTACTTGGCAGT
ACATCTACGTATTAGTCATCGCTATTACCATGGTGATGCGGTTTTGGCAGTACATCAATGGGCGTGGATA
GCGGTTTGACTCACGGGGATTTCCAAGTCTCCACCCCATTGACGTCAATGGGAGTTTGTTTTGGCACCAA
AATCAACGGGACTTTCCAAAATGTCGTAACAACTCCGCCCCATTGACGCAAATGGGCGGTAGGCGTGTAC
GGTGGGAGGTCTATATAAGCATCCCTATCAGTGATAGAGATCAGATCTCCCTATCAGTGATAGAGAGCTG
TTTTGACCTCCATAGAAGACACCGGGACCGATCCAGCCTCCGGACTCTAGCGTTTAAACTTAAGCTTGGT
ACCCGGGGATCCTCTAGGGCCTCTGAGCTATTCCAGAAGTAGTGAAGAGGCTTTTTTGGAGGCCTAGGCT
TTTGCAAAAAGCTCCGGATCGATCCTGAGAACTTCAGGGTGAGTTTGGGGACCCTTGATTGTTCTTTCTT
TTTCGCTATTGTAAAATTCATGTTATATGGAGGGGGCAAAGTTTTCAGGGTGTTGTTTAGAATGGGAAGA
TGTCCCTTGTATCACCATGGACCCTCATGATAATTTTGTTTCTTTCACTTTCTACTCTGTTGACAACCAT
TGTCTCCTCTTATTTTCTTTTCATTTTCTGTAACTTTTTCGTTAAACTTTAGCTTGCATTTGTAACGAAT
TTTTAAATTCACTTTTGTTTATTTGTCAGATTGTAAGTACTTTCTCTAATCACTTTTTTTTCAAGGCAAT
CAGGGTATATTATATTGTACTTCAGCACAGTTTTAGAGAACAATTGTTATAATTAAATGATAAGGTAGAA
TATTTCTGCATATAAATTCTGGCTGGCGTGGAAATATTCTTATTGGTAGAAACAACTACATCCTGGTCAT
CATCCTGCCTTTCTCTTTATGGTTACAATGATATACACTGTTTGAGATGAGGATAAAATACTCTGAGTCC
AAACCGGGCCCCTCTGCTAACCATGTTCATGCCTTCTTCTTTTTCCTACAGGTCCTGCAGGCGCCACCAT
GGGTTCTAGACTGGACAAGAGCAAAGTCATAAACTCTGCTCTGGAATTACTCAATGAAGTCGGTATCGAA
GGCCTGACGACAAGGAAACTCGCTCAAAAGCTGGGAGTTGAGCAGCCTACCCTGTACTGGCACGTGAAGA
ACAAGCGGGCCCTGCTCGATGCCCTGGCAATCGAGATGCTGGACAGGCATCATACCCACTTCTGCCCCCT
GGAAGGCGAGTCATGGCAAGACTTTCTGCGGAACAACGCCAAGTCATTCCGCTGTGCTCTCCTCTCACAT
CGCGACGGGGCTAAAGTGCATCTCGGCACCCGCCCAACAGAGAAACAGTACGAAACCCTGGAAAATCAGC
TCGCGTTCCTGTGTCAGCAAGGCTTCTCCCTGGAGAACGCACTGTACGCTCTGTCCGCCGTGGGCCACTT
TACACTGGGCTGCGTATTGGAGGATCAGGAGCATCAAGTAGCAAAAGAGGAAAGAGAGACACCTACCACC
GATTCTATGCCCCCACTTCTGAGACAAGCAATTGAGCTGTTCGACCATCAGGGAGCCGAACCTGCCTTCC
TTTTCGGCCTGGAACTAATCATATGTGGCCTGGAGAAACAGCTAAAGTGCGAAAGCGGCGGGCCAAAAAA
GAAGAGAAAGGGAAGCGGAGCTACTAACTTCAGCCTGCTGAAGCAGGCTGGAGACGTGGAGGAGAACCCT
GGACCTATGGTGAGCAAGGGCGAGGAGCTGTTCACCGGGGTGGTGCCCATCCTGGTCGAGCTGGACGGCG
ACGTAAACGGCCACAAGTTCAGCGTGTCCGGCGAGGGCGAGGGCGATGCCACCTACGGCAAGCTGACCCT
GAAGTTCATCTGCACCACCGGCAAGCTGCCCGTGCCCTGGCCCACCCTCGTGACCACCCTGACCTACGGC
GTGCAGTGCTTCAGCCGCTACCCCGACCACATGAAGCAGCACGACTTCTTCAAGTCCGCCATGCCCGAAG
GCTACGTCCAGGAGCGCACCATCTTCTTCAAGGACGACGGCAACTACAAGACCCGCGCCGAGGTGAAGTT
CGAGGGCGACACCCTGGTGAACCGCATCGAGCTGAAGGGCATCGACTTCAAGGAGGACGGCAACATCCTG
GGGCACAAGCTGGAGTACAACTACAACAGCCACAACGTCTATATCATGGCCGACAAGCAGAAGAACGGCA
TCAAGGTGAACTTCAAGATCCGCCACAACATCGAGGACGGCAGCGTGCAGCTCGCCGACCACTACCAGCA
GAACACCCCCATCGGCGACGGCCCCGTGCTGCTGCCCGACAACCACTACCTGAGCACCCAGTCCGCCCTG
AGCAAAGACCCCAACGAGAAGCGCGATCACATGGTCCTGCTGGAGTTCGTGACCGCCGCCGGGATCACTC
TCGGCATGGACGAGCTGTACAAGGGTGACGGTGCTGGTTTAATTAACATGTCTCTGAGTGAGAACTCGGT
TTTTGCCTATGAATCTTCTGTGCATAGCACCAATGTTTTACTCAGCCTTAATGACCAGCGGAAGAAAGAT
GTGCTGTGCGATGTCACCATCTTTGTGGAGGGACAGCGGTTCCGCGCTCACCGGTCCGTGCTGGCGGCAT
GCAGCAGTTACTTTCACTCAAGAATCGTAGGCCAGGCTGATGGAGAGCTGAACATTACTCTTCCAGAAGA
GGTGACAGTTAAAGGATTTGAACCTTTAATTCAGTTTGCCTACACTGCTAAACTGATTTTAAGTAAAGAG
AATGTGGATGAAGTGTGCAAATGTGTGGAGTTTTTAAGTGTACATAATATTGAGGAATCCTGCTTTCAGT
TTCTGAAATTTAAGTTTTTGGACTCCACTGCAGACCAGCAAGAATGCCCAAGAAAAAAATGCTTTTCATC
ACACTGTCAGAAAACAGACCTTAAACTTTCACTTTTGGACCAGAGGGATCTAGAAACTGATGAAGTGGAG
GAATTTCTGGAAAATAAAAATGTTCAGACTCCTCAGTGTAAACTCCGCAGGTATCAAGGAAATGCAAAAG
CCTCACCTCCTCTACAAGACAGTGCCAGTCAGACATATGAGTCCATGTGCTTAGAGAAGGATGCTGCTCT
GGCCTTGCCTTCTTTATGCCCCAAATACAGAAAATTCCAAAAAGCATTTGGAACTGACAGAGTCCGTACT
GGGGAATCTAGTGTCAAAGACATTCATGCTTCTGTTCAGCCAAATGAAAGGTCTGAAAATGAATGCCTGG
GAGGAGTCCCGGAGTGTAGAGATTTGCAGGTGATGTTAAAATGTGACGAAAGTAAATTAGCAATGGAACC
TGAAGAAACGAAGAAAGATCCTGCTTCTCAGTGCCCAACTGAAAAATCAGAAGTGACTCCTTTCCCCCAC
AATTCTTCCATAGACCCTCATGGACTTTATTCTTTGTCTCTTTTACACACATATGACCAATATGGTGACT
TGAATTTTGCTGGTATGCAAAACACAACAGTGTTAACAGAAAAGCCTTTGTCAGGTACAGACGTCCAAGA
AAAAACATTTGGTGAAAGTCAGGATTTACCTTTGAAATCCGACTTGGGCACCAGGGAAGATAGTAGTGTT
GCATCTAGTGATAGGAGTAGTGTGGAGCGAGAAGTGGCAGAACACCTAGCAAAAGGCTTCTGGAGTGACA
TTTGCAGCACGGACACTCCTTGCCAAATGCAGTTATCACCTGCTGTGGCCAAAGATGGCTCAGAACAGAT
CTCACAGAAACGGTCTGAGTGTCCGTGGTTAGGTATCAGGATTAGTGAGAGCCCAGAACCAGGTCAAAGG
ACTTTCACAACATTAAGTTCTGTCAACTGCCCTTTTATAAGTACTCTGAGTACTGAAGGCTGTTCAAGCA
ATTTGGAAATTGGAAACGATGATTATGTTTCAGAACCCCAGCAAGAACCTTGCCCATATGCTTGTGTCAT
TAGCTTGGGAGACGACTCTGAGACGGACACCGAAGGAGACAGTGAATCCTGTTCAGCCAGAGAACAAGAA
TGTGAGGTAAAACTGCCATTCAATGCACAACGGATAATTTCACTGTCTCGAAATGATTTTCAGTCCTTGT
TGAAAATGCACAAGCTTACTCCAGAACAGCTGGATTGTATCCATGATATTCGAAGAAGAAGTAAAAACAG
AATTGCTGCACAGCGCTGTCGCAAGAGAAAACTTGACTGTATACAGAATCTTGAATCAGAAATTGAGAAG
CTGCAAAGTGAAAAGGAGAGCTTGTTGAAGGAAAGAGATCACATTTTGTCAACTCTGGGTGAGACAAAGC
AGAACCTAACTGGACTTTGCCAGAAAGTTTGTAAAGAAGCAGCTCTGAGTCAAGAACAAATACAGATACT
CGCCAAGTACTCAGCTGCAGATTGCCCACTTTCATTTTTAATTTCTGAAAAAGATAAAAGTACTCCTGAT
GGTGAACTGGCGTTACCATCAATTTTCAGTTTATCTGACCGGCCTCCAGCAGTGCTGCCTCCCTGTGCCA
GAGGAAACAGTGAGCCTGGCTACGCGCGAGGGCAGGAGTCCCAGCAGATGTCCACAGCCACCTCTGAGCA
AGCTGGGCCTGCGGAACAGTGTCGTCAGAGTGGTGGGATCTCAGATTTCTGTCAGCAGATGACTGATAAA
TGTACTACTGATGAGTAAACCGGTGCGGCCGCAATCAACCTCTGGATTACAAAATTTGTGAAAGATTGAC
TGGTATTCTTAACTATGTTGCTCCTTTTACGCTATGTGGATACGCTGCTTTAATGCCTTTGTATCATGCT
ATTGCTTCCCGTATGGCTTTCATTTTCTCCTCCTTGTATAAATCCTGGTTGCTGTCTCTTTATGAGGAGT
TGTGGCCCGTTGTCAGGCAACGTGGCGTGGTGTGCACTGTGTTTGCTGACGCAACCCCCACTGGTTGGGG
CATTGCCACCACCTGTCAGCTCCTTTCCGGGACTTTCGCTTTCCCCCTCCCTATTGCCACGGCGGAACTC
ATCGCCGCCTGCCTTGCCCGCTGCTGGACAGGGGCTCGGCTGTTGGGCACTGACAATTCCGTGGTGTTGT
CCTCGAGTCTAGAGGGCCCGTTTAAACCCGCTGATCAGCCTCGACTGTGCCTTCTAGTTGCCAGCCATCT
GTTGTTTGCCCCTCCCCCGTGCCTTCCTTGACCCTGGAAGGTGCCACTCCCACTGTCCTTTCCTAATAAA
ATGAGGAAATTGCATCGCATTGTCTGAGTAGGTGTCATTCTATTCTGGGGGGTGGGGTGGGGCAGGACAG
CAAGGGGGAGGATTGGGAAGACAATAGCAGGCATGCTGGGGATGCGGTGGGCTCTATGGCTTCTGAGGCG
GAAAGAACCAGCTGGGGCTCTAGGGGGTATCCCCACGCGCCCTGTAGCGGCGCATTAAGCGCGGCGGGTG
TGGTGGTTACGCGCTAAAGCAAGTAAAACCTCTACAAATGTGGTATGGAATTCTAAAATACAGCATAGCA
AAACTTTAACCTCCAAATCAAGCCTCTACTTGAATCCTTTTCTGAGGGATGAATAAGGCATAGGCATCAG
GGGCTGTTGCCAATGTGCATTAGCTGTTTGCAGCCTCACCTTCTTTCATGGAGTTTAAGATATAGTGTAT
TTTCCCAAGGTTTGAACTAGCTCTTCATTTCTTTATGTTTTAAATGCACTGACCTCCCACATTCCCTTTT
TAGTAAAATATTCAGAAATAATTTAAATACATCATTGCAATGAAAATAAATGTTTTTTATTAGGCAGAAT
CCAGATGCTCAAGGCCCTTCATAATATCCCCCAGTTTAGTAGTTGGACTTAGGGAACAAAGGAACCTTTA
ATAGAAATTGGACAGCAAGAAAGCGAGCTTCTAGCTTTAGTTCCTGGTGTACTTGAGGGGGATGAGTTCC
TCAATGGTGGTTTTGACCAGCTTGCCATTCATCTCAATGAGCACAAAGCAGTCAGGAGCATAGTCAGAGA
TGAGCTCTCTGCACATGCCACAGGGGCTGACCACCCTGATGGATCTGTCCACCTCATCAGAGTAGGGGTG
CCTGACAGCCACAATGGTGTCAAAGTCCTTCTGCCCGTTGCTCACAGCAGACCCAATGGCAATGGCTTCA
GCACAGACAGTGACCCTGCCAATGTAGGCCTCAATGTGGACAGCAGAGATGATCTCCCCAGTCTTGGTCC
TGATGGCCGCCCCGACATGGTGCTTGTTGTCCTCATAGAGCATGGTGATCTTCTCAGTGGCGACCTCCAC
CAGCTCCAGATCCTGCTGAGAGATGTTGAAGGTCTTCATGGTGGCCCTCCTATAGTGAGTCGTATTATAC
TATGCCGATATACTATGCCGATGATTAATTGTCAAAACAGCGTGGATGGCGTCTCCAGCTTATCTGACGG
TTCACTAAACGAGCTCTGCTTATATAGACCTCCCACCGTACACGCCTACCGCCCATTTGCGTCAATGGGG
CGGAGTTGTTACGACATTTTGGAAAGTCCCGTTGATTTACTAGTCAAAACAAACTCCCATTGACGTCAAT
GGGGTGGAGACTTGGAAATCCCCGTGAGTCAAACCGCTATCCACGCCCATTGATGTACTGCCAAAACCGC
ATCATCATGGTAATAGCGATGACTAATACGTAGATGTACTGCCAAGTAGGAAAGTCCCATAAGGTCATGT
ACTGGGCATAATGCCAGGCGGGCCATTTACCGTCATTGACGTCAATAGGGGGCGTACTTGGCATATGATA
CACTTGATGTACTGCCAAGTGGGCAGTTTACCGTAAATACTCCACCCATTGACGTCAATGGAAAGTCCCT
ATTGGCGTTACTATGGGAACATACGTCATTATTGACGTCAATGGGCGGGGGTCGTTGGGCGGTCAGCCAG
GCGGGCCATTTACCGTAAGTTATGTAACGCCTGCAGGTTAATTAAGAACATGTGAGCAAAAGGCCAGCAA
AAGAAGTTCCTATTCCGAAGTTCCTATTCTCTAGAAAGTATAGGAACTTCTTGCTGGCGTTTTTCCATAG
GCTCCGCCCCCCTGACGAGCATCACAAAAATCGACGCTCAAGTCAGAGGTGGCGAAACCCGACAGGACTA
TAAAGATACCAGGCGTTTCCCCCTGGAAGCTCCCTCGTGCGCTCTCCTGTTCCGACCCTGCCGCTTACCG
GATACCTGTCCGCCTTTCTCCCTTCGGGAAGCGTGGCGCTTTCTCATAGCTCACGCTGTAGGTATCTCAG
TTCGGTGTAGGTCGTTCGCTCCAAGCTGGGCTGTGTGCACGAACCCCCCGTTCAGCCCGACCGCTGCGCC
TTATCCGGTAACTATCGTCTTGAGTCCAACCCGGTAAGACACGACTTATCGCCACTGGCAGCAGCCACTG
GTAACAGGATTAGCAGAGCGAGGTATGTAGGCGGTGCTACAGAGTTCTTGAAGTGGTGGCCTAACTACGG
CTACACTAGAAGAACAGTATTTGGTATCTGCGCTCTGCTGAAGCCAGTTACCTTCGGAAAAAGAGTTGGT
AGCTCTTGATCCGGCAAACAAACCACCGCTGGTAGCGGTGGTTTTTTTGTTTGCAAGCAGCAGATTACGC
GCAGAAAAAAAGGATCTCAAGAAGATCCTTTGATCTTTTCTACGGTTCTACCGGGTAGGGGAGGCGCTTT
TCCCAAGGCAGTCTGGAGCATGCGCTTTAGCAGCCCCGCTGGGCACTTGGCGCTACACAAGTGGCCTCTG
GCCTCGCACACATTCCACATCCACCGGTAGGCGCCAACCGGCTCCGTTCTTTGGTGGCCCCTTCGCGCCA
CCTTCTACTCCTCCCCTAGTCAGGAAGTTCCCCCCCGCCCCGCAGCTCGCGTCGTGCAGGACGTGACAAA
TGGAAGTAGCACGTCTCACTAGTCTCGTGCAGATGGACAGCACCGCTGAGCAATGGAAGCGGGTAGGCCT
TTGGGGCAGCGGCCAATAGCAGCTTTGCTCCTTCGCTTTCTGGGCTCAGAGGCTGGGAAGGGGTGGGTCC
GGGGGCGGGCTCAGGGGCGGGCTCAGGGGCGGGGCGGGCGCCCGAAGGTCCTCCGGAGGCCCGGCATTCT
GCACGCTTCAAAAGCGCACGTCTGCCGCGCTGTTCTCCTCTTCCTCATCTCCGGGCCTTTCGACCTGCAG
CGACCCGCTTAACAGCGTCAACAGCGTGCCGCAGATCTTGGTGGCGTGAAACTCCCGCACCTCTTCGGCA
AGCGCCTTGTAGAAGCGCGTATGGCTTCGTACCCCTGCCATCAACACGCGTCTGCGTTCGACCAGGCTGC
GCGTTCTCGCGGCCATAGCAACCGACGTACGGCGTTGCGCCCTCGCCGGCAGCAAGAAGCCACGGAAGTC
CGCCTGGAGCAGAAAATGCCCACGCTACTGCGGGTTTATATAGACGGTCCTCACGGGATGGGGAAAACCA
CCACCACGCAACTGCTGGTGGCCCTGGGTTCGCGCGACGATATCGTCTACGTACCCGAGCCGATGACTTA
CTGGCAGGTGCTGGGGGCTTCCGAGACAATCGCGAACATCTACACCACACAACACCGCCTCGACCAGGGT
GAGATATCGGCCGGGGACGCGGCGGTGGTAATGACAAGCGCCCAGATAACAATGGGCATGCCTTATGCCG
TGACCGACGCCGTTCTGGCTCCTCATATCGGGGGGGAGGCTGGGAGCTCACATGCCCCGCCCCCGGCCCT
CACCCTCATCTTCGACCGCCATCCCATCGCCGCCCTCCTGTGCTACCCGGCCGCGCGATACCTTATGGGC
AGCATGACCCCCCAGGCCGTGCTGGCGTTCGTGGCCCTCATCCCGCCGACCTTGCCCGGCACAAACATCG
TGTTGGGGGCCCTTCCGGAGGACAGACACATCGACCGCCTGGCCAAACGCCAGCGCCCCGGCGAGCGGCT
TGACCTGGCTATGCTGGCCGCGATTCGCCGCGTTTACGGGCTGCTTGCCAATACGGTGCGGTATCTGCAG
GGCGGCGGGTCGTGGCGGGAGGATTGGGGACAGCTTTCGGGGACGGCCGTGCCGCCCCAGGGTGCCGAGC
CCCAGAGCAACGCGGGCCCACGACCCCATATCGGGGACACGTTATTTACCCTGTTTCGGGCCCCCGAGTT
GCTGGCCCCCAACGGCGACCTGTACAACGTGTTTGCCTGGGCCTTGGACGTCTTGGCCAAACGCCTCCGT
CCCATGCACGTCTTTATCCTGGATTACGACCAATCGCCCGCCGGCTGCCGGGACGCCCTGCTGCAACTTA
CCTCCGGGATGGTCCAGACCCACGTCACCACCCCCGGCTCCATACCGACGATCTGCGACCTGGCGCGCAC
GTTTGCCCGGGAGATGGGGGAGGCTAACTGAAACACGGAAGGAGACAATACCGGAAGGAACCCGCGCTAT
GACGGCAATAAAAAGACAGAATAAAACGCACGGGTGTTGGGTCGTTTGTTCATAAA
Features (pLannotate 1.2.2; 29 found; start..end, strand, type, name):
     73..452     +  enhancer       CMV enhancer: human cytomegalovirus immediate early enhancer
    453..651     +  promoter       CMV promoter: human cytomegalovirus (CMV) immediate early promoter
    650..671     +  promoter       PLtetO-1 promoter (fragment): modified phage lambda PL promoter with tet operator sites (Lutz and Bujard, 1997)
    677..696     +  promoter       tight TRE promoter (fragment): Tet-responsive promoter PTight, consisting of seven tet operator sequences followed by the minimal CMV promoter
    763..787     +  misc_feature   MCS (fragment): pUC18/19 multiple cloning site
    788..848     +  promoter       SV40 promoter (fragment): SV40 early promoter
    879..1451    +  intron         β-globin intron: intron from rabbit β-globin gene
   1475..2094    +  CDS            rtTA3 (fragment): reverse tetracycline transactivator 3 activates expression from Tet-responsive promoters in the presence of doxycycline
   2093..2111    +  CDS            SV40 NLS (fragment): nuclear localization signal of SV40 (simian virus 40) large T antigen
   2177..2893    +  CDS            EGFP: EGFP is a basic (constitutively fluorescent) green fluorescent protein published in 1996, derived from Aequorea victoria. It is reported to be a rapidly-maturing weak dimer with moderate acid sensitivity.
   2918..5125    +  CDS            BACH1: BACH1_HUMAN - Experimental evidence at protein level: Swiss-Prot protein existence level 1. Transcriptional regulator that acts as repressor or activator, depending on the context. Binds to NF-E2 DNA binding sites. Plays important roles in coordinating transcription activation and repression by MAFK (By similarity). Together with MAF, represses the transcription of genes under the control of the NFE2L2 oxidative stress pathway (PubMed:24035498). From Homo sapiens (Human).
   5143..5531    +  misc_feature   WPRE: woodchuck hepatitis virus posttranscriptional regulatory element
   5575..5799    +  polyA_signal   bGH poly(A) signal: bovine growth hormone polyadenylation signal
   5803..5824    +  promoter       SV40 promoter (fragment): SV40 enhancer and early promoter
   5845..5894    +  rep_origin     f1 ori (fragment): f1 bacteriophage origin of replication; arrow indicates direction of (+) strand synthesis
   5934..6328    -  polyA_signal   β-globin poly(A): human β-globin polyadenylation signal
   6340..6759    -  CDS            bsr: BSR_BACCE - Experimental evidence at protein level: Swiss-Prot protein existence level 1. Catalyzes the deamination of the cytosine moiety of the antibiotics blasticidin S, cytomycin and acetylblasticidin S. From Bacillus cereus.
   6769..6787    -  promoter       T7 promoter: promoter for bacteriophage T7 RNA polymerase
   6807..6825    -  promoter       tac promoter (fragment): strong E. coli promoter; hybrid between the trp and lac UV5 promoters
   6872..6923    -  promoter       CMVd2 promoter: truncated human cytomegalovirus (CMV) immediate early promoter that yields moderately reduced expression relative to the full-length promoter
   6986..7003    +  promoter       CMV promoter (fragment): human cytomegalovirus (CMV) immediate early promoter
   7076..7379    -  enhancer       CMV enhancer: human cytomegalovirus immediate early enhancer
   7423..7470    +  protein_bind   FRT: FLP-mediated recombination occurs in the 8-bp core sequence TCTAGAAA (Turan and Bode, 2011). FLP recombinase from the Saccharomyces cerevisiae 2μ plasmid
   7482..8070    -  rep_origin     ori: high-copy-number ColE1/pMB1/pBR322/pUC origin of replication
   8103..8602    +  promoter       PGK promoter: mouse phosphoglycerate kinase 1 promoter
   8604..8622    +  promoter       Mini-TK promoter (fragment): minimal herpes simplex virus (HSV) thymidine kinase promoter
   8644..8679    +  5'UTR          HSV TK 5'-UTR (fragment): 5' untranslated region from the herpes simplex virus thymidine kinase gene
   8836..9831    +  CDS            ΔTK: truncated herpes simplex virus thymidine kinase (Salomon et al., 1995) confers sensitivity to nucleoside analogs such as acyclovir or ganciclovir
   9873..9921    +  polyA_signal   HSV TK poly(A) signal: herpes simplex virus thymidine kinase polyadenylation signal (Cole and Stacy, 1985)
