[The description below was written by a language model from this plasmid's Addgene catalogue record and pLannotate feature annotations shown in this document.]
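Description:
pUt-mNF-BACH1 Cas9-Resistant is a roughly 9.9 kb mammalian expression plasmid built as a recombinase-mediated cassette exchange (RMCE) donor matched to the LPUtopia-7 landing pad. It replicates in E. coli from a high-copy ColE1/pUC-type origin. Blasticidin is recorded as both the bacterial and the mammalian selection, consistent with the annotated bsr deaminase gene, which sits behind tandem CMV-derived and bacterial-type (T7, tac fragment) promoter elements and ends in a β-globin polyadenylation signal. The feature table annotates one FRT site; a second, heterospecific recombination site would be expected for cassette exchange but is not called in the table.

The payload is a mammalian negative-feedback (mNF) gene circuit. A CMV enhancer/promoter carrying tet operator sequences (the "CMV D2ir" promoter of the record) drives a single transcript through a rabbit β-globin intron. This transcript encodes human codon-optimized TetR with an SV40 NLS (annotated by similarity as an rtTA3 fragment), a P2A peptide, and EGFP fused to the N terminus of human BACH1, followed by WPRE and a bGH poly(A) signal. Because TetR represses its own promoter, expression is autoregulated, and a tetracycline-class inducer would be expected to tune EGFP-BACH1 levels with low cell-to-cell noise. A silent C-to-T change at nucleotide 177 makes the transgene resistant to Cas9, presumably so that the endogenous gene can be targeted while the circuit copy is spared.

A PGK-driven truncated HSV thymidine kinase cassette appears to lie outside the exchanged region, next to the origin. It provides negative selection against random whole-plasmid integration, while blasticidin selects positively for correct exchange. The associated publication indicates use in controlling levels of the metastasis regulator BACH1 to study cell invasion.
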