Addgene plasmid #199218: pUt-mNF-BACH1 Cas9-Resistant
Purpose: LPUtopia-7 matching RMCE donor plasmid with Cas9-resistant GFP-BACH1 Negative-Feedback circuit (mNF-BACH1 Cas9- resistant). Use BlastR for positive selection and HSV-TK for negative selection.
Depositing lab: Gabor Balazsi. Depositing organization: Stony Brook University. Publication: Nonmonotone invasion landscape by noise-aware control of metastasis activator levels. Wan Y, Cohen J, Szenk M, Farquhar KS, Coraci D, Krzyszton R, Azukas J, Van Nest N, Smashnov A, Chern YJ, De Martino D, Nguyen LC, Bien H, Bravo-Cordero JJ, Chan CH, Rosner MR, Balazsi G. Nat Chem Biol. 2023 Jul;19(7):887-899. doi: 10.1038/s41589-023-01344-z. Epub 2023 May 25. PubMed 37231268.
Backbone
  Vector backbone: pUt-mNF-BACH1
  Backbone manufacturer: Balazsi Lab
  Backbone size w/o insert (bp): 7717
  Total vector size (bp): 9925
  Vector type: Mammalian Expression
  Selectable markers: Blasticidin
Growth in bacteria
  Bacterial resistance: Blasticidin, 100 μg/mL
  Growth temperature: 37°C
  Growth strain: DH5alpha
  Copy number: High Copy
Gene/Insert
  Gene/Insert name: hTetR::P2A::EGFP::BACH1 (alt names: Tetracycline Repressor codon-optimized for human; BTB Domain And CNC Homolog 1)
  Species: H. sapiens (human)
  Insert size (bp): 3657
  Mutation: silient mutation at nucleic acid 177 C changed to T
  GenBank ID: NM_206866
  Entrez Gene: BACH1 (a.k.a. BACH-1, BTBD24)
  Promoter: CMV D2ir promoter
  Tag / fusion protein: EGFP (N terminal on insert)
  Cloning method: Gibson Cloning
  Sequencing primers: 5′ ATGTCTCTGAGTGAGAACTC; 3′ GATGAGTAAACCGGTGCGGC
Terms and licenses: Academic/Nonprofit Terms; Industry Terms: Not Available to Industry
How to cite: pUt-mNF-BACH1 Cas9-Resistant was a gift from Gabor Balazsi (Addgene plasmid # 199218 ; http://n2t.net/addgene:199218 ; RRID:Addgene_199218)
